>Addgene plasmid #126900 | pENTRY4_ WRKY28_2 | addgene full sequence | sequence record 249965 | Addgene NGS Result
CTTTCCTGCGTTATCCCCTGATTCTGTGGATAACCGTATTACCGCTAGCATGGATCTCGGGGACGTCTAA
CTACTAAGCGAGAGTAGGGAACTGCCAGGCATCAAATAAAACGAAAGGCTCAGTCGGAGGACTGGGCCTT
TCGTTTTATCTGTTGTTTGTCGGTGAACGCTCTCCTGAGTAGGACAAATCCGCCGGGAGCGGATTTGAAC
GTTGTGAAGCAACGGCCCGGAGGGTGGCGGGCAGGACGCCCGCCATAAACTGCCAGGCATCAAACTAAGC
AGAAGGCCATCCTGACGGATGGCCTTTTTGCGTTTCTACAAACTCTTCCTGTTAGTTAGTTACTTAAGCT
CGGGCCCCAAATAATGATTTTATTTTGACTGATAGTGACCTGTTCGTTGCAACAAATTGATAAGCAATGC
TTTTTTATAATGCCAACTTTGTACAAAAAAGCAGGCTCCACCATGGTACAAAGTGGTGAAGCTTGCATGC
CTGCAGTGCAGCGTGACCCGGTCGTGCCCCTCTCTAGAGATAATGAGCATTGCATGTCTAAGTTATAAAA
AATTACCACATATTTTTTTTGTCACACTTGTTTGAAGTGCAGTTTATCTATCTTTATACATATATTTAAA
CTTTACTCTACGAATAATATAATCTATAGTACTACAATAATATCAGTGTTTTAGAGAATCATATAAATGA
ACAGTTAGACATGGTCTAAAGGACAATTGAGTATTTTGACAACAGGACTCTACAGTTTTATCTTTTTAGT
GTGCATGTGTTCTCCTTTTTTTTTGCAAATAGCTTCACCTATATAATACTTCATCCATTTTATTAGTACA
TCCATTTAGGGTTTAGGGTTAATGGTTTTTATAGACTAATTTTTTTAGTACATCTATTTTATTCTATTTT
AGCCTCTAAATTAAGAAAACTAAAACTCTATTTTAGTTTTTTTATTTAATAATTTAGATATAAAATAGAA
TAAAATAAAGTGACTAAAAATTAAACAAATACCCTTTAAGAAATTAAAAAAACTAAGGAAACATTTTTCT
TGTTTCGAGTAGATAATGCCAGCCTGTTAAACGCCGTCGACGAGTCTAACGGACACCAACCAGCGAACCA
GCAGCGTCGCGTCGGGCCAAGCGAAGCAGACGGCACGGCATCTCTGTCGCTGCCTCTGGACCCCTCTCGA
GAGTTCCGCTCCACCGTTGGACTTGCTCCGCTGTCGGCATCCAGAAATTGCGTGGCGGAGCGGCAGACGT
GAGCCGGCACGGCAGGCGGCCTCCTCCTCCTCTCACGGCACCGGCAGCTACGGGGGATTCCTTTCCCACC
GCTCCTTCGCTTTCCCTTCCTCGCCCGCCGTAATAAATAGACACCCCCTCCACACCCTCTTTCCCCAACC
TCGTGTTGTTCGGAGCGCACACACACACAACCAGATCTCCCCCAAATCCACCCGTCGGCACCTCCGCTTC
AAGGTACGCCGCTCGTCCTCCCCCCCCCCCCCTCTCTACCTTCTCTAGATCGGCGTTCCGGTCCATGGTT
AGGGCCCGGTAGTTCTACTTCTGTTCATGTTTGTGTTAGATCCGTGTTTGTGTTAGATCCGTGCTGCTAG
CGTTCGTACACGGATGCGACCTGTACGTCAGACACGTTCTGATTGCTAACTTGCCAGTGTTTCTCTTTGG
GGAATCCTGGGATGGCTCTAGCCGTTCCGCAGACGGGATCGATTTCATGATTTTTTTTGTTTCGTTGCAT
AGGGTTTGGTTTGCCCTTTTCCTTTATTTCAATATATGCCGTGCACTTGTTTGTCGGGTCATCTTTTCAT
GCTTTTTTTTGTCTTGGTTGTGATGATGTGGTGTGGTTGGGCGGTCGTTCATTCGTTCTAGATCGGAGTA
GAATACTGTTTCAAACTACCTGGTGTATTTATTAATTTTGGAACTGTATGTGTGTGTCATACATCTTCAT
AGTTACGAGTTTAAGATGGATGGAAATATCGATCTAGGATAGGTATACATGTTGATGTGGGTTTTACTGA
TGCATATACATGATGGCATATGCAGCATCTATTCATATGCTCTAACCTTGAGTACCTATCTATTATAATA
AACAAGTATGTTTTATAATTATTTTGATCTTGATATACTTGGATGATGGCATATGCAGCAGCTATATGTG
GATTTTTTTAGCCCTGCCTTCATACGCTATTTATTTGCTTGGTACTGTTTCTTTTGTCGATGCTCACCCT
GTTGTTTGGTGTTACTTCTGCAGGTCGACTCTAGAGGATCTGGAATTCCCGGGGAGAATCTGGAGCTCTC
GAGATTTCTCACGCGTGCCACCATGGGGCCGAAGAAGAAGAGGAAGGTGGGTAGGGTGTGTCGGATTAGC
AGCCTTCGGTACAGGGGTCCTGGCATTGCCACCATGGACAAGAAGTACTCTATCGGGTTGGATATAGGAA
CGAATAGTGTGGGTTGGGCTGTCATCACTGACGAGTACAAGGTGCCATCGAAGAAATTTAAAGTGCTGGG
CAACACCGACAGGCACTCCATCAAGAAGAACCTAATAGGTGCGTTGCTCTTTGATTCCGGGGAGACAGCC
GAAGCGACCCGCCTCAAGCGCACAGCAAGAAGGCGCTATACGCGTAGAAAGAACAGGATCTGCTACCTAC
AAGAGATCTTTTCCAACGAAATGGCGAAAGTGGATGACTCCTTCTTCCATCGGCTCGAGGAAAGCTTCCT
CGTAGAAGAGGACAAGAAGCACGAACGCCATCCGATATTCGGGAACATTGTCGACGAAGTCGCATACCAC
GAGAAGTATCCTACCATCTATCACCTGAGGAAGAAGCTCGTAGATAGCACTGACAAGGCTGATTTGCGCC
TCATCTATTTGGCCCTGGCCCATATGATTAAGTTCCGTGGGCACTTCCTCATCGAAGGCGACCTTAATCC
GGACAATTCCGATGTTGACAAACTCTTCATCCAACTGGTCCAGACATACAATCAGCTCTTTGAAGAGAAC
CCCATCAACGCGTCAGGAGTTGATGCGAAGGCAATCTTGAGTGCTCGGCTGTCGAAAAGCCGGAGGCTCG
AAAATCTGATAGCCCAACTGCCAGGCGAAAAGAAGAACGGATTGTTTGGCAACCTTATTGCCCTTAGTCT
AGGGCTCACCCCTAACTTCAAGTCTAACTTTGACCTGGCCGAGGATGCCAAGCTCCAACTGTCCAAAGAC
ACGTACGACGACGATCTCGACAATCTGCTTGCCCAAATCGGCGACCAGTATGCGGACCTTTTCCTTGCAG
CGAAGAACTTGTCAGATGCAATCCTCTTGTCCGATATTCTGCGCGTTAACACTGAGATTACCAAGGCTCC
TCTTTCGGCATCCATGATCAAACGGTACGACGAACATCACCAGGATCTCACGCTCCTCAAGGCTCTCGTC
AGACAACAGCTGCCGGAGAAGTACAAAGAGATCTTCTTCGATCAATCAAAGAACGGGTATGCTGGGTACA
TCGACGGTGGCGCGTCACAGGAGGAGTTCTACAAGTTTATCAAGCCCATTCTCGAGAAGATGGATGGCAC
TGAAGAGCTCCTGGTTAAGCTCAATCGCGAGGATCTACTCCGCAAGCAGCGTACCTTCGACAATGGAAGC
ATTCCACACCAAATCCATCTGGGCGAGCTTCACGCCATACTTCGTAGGCAAGAGGACTTTTACCCATTCC
TCAAAGACAACCGGGAGAAAATCGAGAAGATCCTCACATTCAGAATCCCCTACTATGTGGGCCCATTGGC
AAGGGGCAACTCTAGGTTCGCGTGGATGACTAGAAAATCGGAGGAAACGATTACCCCATGGAACTTCGAG
GAGGTGGTGGACAAGGGCGCTTCTGCCCAAAGCTTCATCGAGAGGATGACCAACTTCGACAAGAATCTGC
CAAACGAGAAGGTCCTCCCCAAACATTCCCTACTGTACGAGTACTTCACCGTCTACAACGAGCTGACCAA
GGTCAAGTACGTTACTGAGGGTATGAGGAAACCGGCCTTTCTGTCAGGAGAGCAGAAGAAGGCCATAGTG
GATCTCCTTTTCAAGACCAATCGCAAGGTCACAGTCAAGCAGCTAAAGGAGGACTACTTTAAGAAAATCG
AGTGCTTTGACTCTGTGGAGATAAGCGGCGTTGAGGATCGCTTCAACGCCTCGCTGGGAACGTACCACGA
CTTGCTCAAGATCATTAAGGATAAAGACTTCCTCGATAACGAAGAGAACGAGGACATCTTGGAGGACATC
GTTCTGACGCTTACTCTCTTCGAGGACCGCGAGATGATCGAAGAGAGGCTCAAGACGTATGCGCACCTCT
TTGACGACAAAGTGATGAAGCAGCTGAAGCGCAGGCGCTACACAGGTTGGGGCAGGCTGAGCAGGAAGCT
GATCAATGGCATTCGCGATAAGCAGTCGGGCAAGACCATCCTCGACTTCCTCAAGTCCGATGGGTTCGCA
AACAGGAACTTTATGCAGCTAATCCACGATGACTCCTTGACCTTCAAGGAGGACATTCAGAAGGCTCAGG
TTTCAGGCCAAGGCGATTCGCTCCACGAGCATATCGCGAATTTGGCCGGATCTCCAGCCATCAAGAAGGG
TATACTTCAAACAGTGAAGGTTGTCGATGAGCTGGTCAAAGTGATGGGTAGACATAAGCCCGAGAATATC
GTGATTGAGATGGCTCGGGAGAACCAAACCACACAGAAGGGGCAGAAGAACTCCAGGGAAAGGATGAAGA
GAATCGAAGAAGGCATCAAGGAGCTCGGATCACAAATTCTCAAGGAGCATCCGGTCGAAAACACCCAACT
GCAAAACGAGAAGCTCTACCTCTACTACCTCCAAAACGGACGCGATATGTACGTGGACCAGGAGCTCGAC
ATCAATCGCCTATCTGACTACGATGTCGATCATATAGTACCACAAAGCTTCCTCAAAGACGACTCTATCG
ACAACAAGGTGCTGACCAGGTCCGACAAGAACCGCGGGAAGTCAGACAACGTGCCTTCTGAGGAAGTCGT
CAAGAAGATGAAGAACTACTGGAGGCAACTCCTCAATGCAAAGCTCATTACACAAAGGAAGTTCGACAAC
CTTACCAAGGCGGAGAGAGGCGGCCTCAGTGAGCTAGATAAGGCCGGATTTATCAAGCGCCAACTGGTTG
AGACACGGCAAATCACCAAGCACGTTGCACAGATCCTGGACTCACGCATGAACACAAAATACGATGAGAA
TGACAAGCTAATCCGGGAAGTCAAAGTTATTACTCTGAAATCTAAACTGGTGTCCGACTTTCGGAAGGAC
TTCCAGTTCTATAAGGTCCGTGAGATCAACAACTACCATCACGCCCATGATGCCTATCTCAATGCTGTGG
TTGGCACTGCACTCATCAAGAAATATCCCAAGCTTGAGTCGGAGTTCGTCTACGGTGACTACAAGGTTTA
TGACGTAAGGAAGATGATTGCGAAGAGTGAGCAGGAAATCGGCAAGGCCACCGCCAAGTACTTCTTTTAC
AGCAACATAATGAACTTCTTCAAGACTGAGATCACCCTGGCCAATGGAGAGATCAGAAAACGTCCGCTGA
TAGAGACTAACGGAGAAACTGGTGAGATAGTGTGGGACAAGGGGAGAGACTTTGCTACTGTCCGGAAGGT
GCTAAGCATGCCACAAGTCAACATCGTCAAGAAAACGGAAGTCCAAACCGGCGGCTTCTCGAAAGAGTCA
ATCCTTCCGAAGCGCAATAGCGATAAGCTTATAGCCCGTAAGAAAGACTGGGATCCAAAGAAGTACGGTG
GCTTTGACAGTCCTACAGTGGCGTACTCCGTGCTGGTTGTTGCCAAGGTGGAAAAGGGGAAGTCGAAGAA
GCTGAAGAGCGTAAAGGAGTTGCTCGGGATTACCATTATGGAGCGTTCCAGCTTTGAGAAGAATCCCATT
GATTTCTTGGAGGCGAAAGGATACAAGGAAGTCAAGAAAGATCTCATCATAAAGTTGCCGAAATACAGCT
TGTTCGAGCTGGAGAATGGGAGAAAGAGGATGCTTGCCAGCGCAGGCGAGTTGCAAAAGGGGAACGAGCT
GGCACTCCCATCCAAGTACGTCAACTTCCTGTATCTCGCCTCACACTATGAGAAACTTAAGGGTTCCCCA
GAGGACAATGAGCAAAAGCAGCTGTTTGTGGAGCAACACAAGCACTACCTCGATGAGATCATCGAACAGA
TCAGTGAGTTCTCGAAGAGGGTGATTCTTGCTGACGCTAACCTTGACAAGGTGTTGTCCGCCTACAACAA
GCATCGGGACAAACCCATCCGGGAGCAGGCAGAAAACATCATACACTTGTTCACGTTGACGAACCTTGGC
GCTCCTGCGGCGTTCAAATATTTTGACACGACGATTGATAGGAAGCGCTATACCAGCACCAAAGAAGTAC
TCGATGCCACCCTAATTCACCAGTCTATTACAGGCCTGTACGAAACGAGGATCGACTTGTCGCAACTAGG
AGGAGATGCCTATCCGTATGACGTGCCAGATTACGCCTCCCTTGGGTCTGGTTCCCCTAAGAAGAAGCGG
AAAGTGGAGGATCCCAAGAAGAAGCGCAAAGTCGACGGCGGATCCGGAGCCACGAACTTTTCCCTGCTCA
AGCAAGCTGGTGATGTGGAGGAGAATCCTGGCCCAGCTCCAGGCTCAACGTCCATGGCGAAGGCAGATAA
GAAACCAGCGGAGAAGAAACCGGCAGAGAAAACTCCGGCAGTCGAACCAGCAGCAGCGGCAGAGAAGAAA
CCAAAAGCCGGAAAGAAACTCCCCAAGGAACCAGCCGTCGCCGGAGACAAGAAGAAGAAGAGATCAAAGA
AGAACGTTGAGACATACAAGATCTACATCTTCAAGGTGTTGAAGCAAGTTCATCCAGACATCGGAATCTC
AAGCAAAGCGATGGGAATTATGAACAGTTTCATCAACGATATTTTTGAGAAGCTCGCTGGTGAATCTTCG
AAGCTGGCGAGGTACAACAAGAAGCCGACGATTACTTCCAGGGAGATTCAGACTGCGGTTAGACTTGTGT
TGCCCGGTGAGTTGGCGAAACATGCTGTGTCTGAAGGGACTAAGGCGGTTACGAAGTTTACGAGTTCTGC
TCAGGGCGCCTCTTTCATGGTGTCCAAAGGAGAGGAGCTCTTTACAGGAGTTGTGCCCATTTTGGTCGAG
TTGGATGGCGACGTAAATGGCCACAAGTTCAGCGTGAGAGGCGAAGGTGAAGGTGATGCCACCAATGGCA
AGCTTACCCTCAAGTTCATCTGTACCACTGGGAAACTGCCGGTTCCATGGCCAACGTTGGTCACCACTCT
CACATATGGTGTTCAGTGCTTTTCGAGGTATCCGGACCACATGAAACGCCATGACTTCTTCAAGTCAGCC
ATGCCTGAGGGGTATGTCCAAGAACGCACCATCAGCTTTAAGGACGACGGAACGTACAAGACACGTGCGG
AGGTCAAGTTCGAGGGAGATACACTGGTGAACAGGATCGAACTCAAAGGGATCGACTTCAAAGAGGACGG
CAACATACTGGGGCATAAGCTCGAGTACAACTTCAATTCTCACAACGTCTACATTACTGCCGACAAGCAG
AAGAACGGCATTAAGGCGAACTTCAAAATCCGGCATAATGTGGAGGATGGTAGTGTCCAACTGGCTGACC
ACTACCAGCAGAACACGCCGATAGGCGATGGCCCAGTGCTTCTGCCCGACAATCACTACCTGTCAACCCA
ATCCGTTCTGTCTAAGGACCCTAACGAAAAGAGGGATCACATGGTGCTTCTGGAGTTTGTAACGGCTGCA
GGCATCACTCATGGGATGGATGAGCTCTACAAGTGATAACTGCGGCCGCAGATATCACTAGTGTTCAAAC
ATTTGGCAATAAAGTTTCTTAAGATTGAATCCTGTTGCCGGTCTTGCGATGATTATCATATAATTTCTGT
TGAATTACGTTAAGCATGTAATAATTAACATGTAATGCATGACGTTATTTATGAGATGGGTTTTTATGAT
TAGAGTCCCGCAATTATACATTTAATACGCGATAGAAAACAAAATATAACTAGAATTCGAGCTCGGAGGA
CCAAGCCCGTTATTCTGACAGTTCTGGTGCTCAACACATTTATATTTATCAAGGAGCACATTGTTACTCA
CTGCTAGGAGGGAATCGAACTAGGAATATTGATCAGAGGAACTACGAGAGAGCTGAAGATAACTGCCCTC
TAGCTCTCACTGATCTGGGTCGCATAGTGAGATGCAGCCCACGTGAGTTCAGCAACGGTCTAGCGCTGGG
CTTTTAGGCCCGCATGATCGGGCTTTTGTCGGGTGGTCGACGTGTTCACGATTGGGGAGAGCAACGCAGC
AGTTCCTCTTAGTTTAGTCCCACCTCGCCTGTCCAGCAGAGTTCTGACCGGTTTATAAACTCGCTTGCTG
CATCAGACTTGGGGCAAGGTCAGCGGCATGAGTTTTAGAGCTAGAAATAGCAAGTTAAAATAAGGCTAGT
CCGTTATCAACTTGAAAAAGTGGCACCGAGTCGGTGCTTTTTTTCTAGACCCAGCTTTCTTGTACAAAGT
TGGCATTACGCTTTACGAATTCCCATGGGGAGGACCAAGCCCGTTATTCTGACAGTTCTGGTGCTCAACA
CATTTATATTTATCAAGGAGCACATTGTTACTCACTGCTAGGAGGGAATCGAACTAGGAATATTGATCAG
AGGAACTACGAGAGAGCTGAAGATAACTGCCCTCTAGCTCTCACTGATCTGGGTCGCATAGTGAGATGCA
GCCCACGTGAGTTCAGCAACGGTCTAGCGCTGGGCTTTTAGGCCCGCATGATCGGGCTTTTGTCGGGTGG
TCGACGTGTTCACGATTGGGGAGAGCAACGCAGCAGTTCCTCTTAGTTTAGTCCCACCTCGCCTGTCCAG
CAGAGTTCTGACCGGTTTATAAACTCGCTTGCTGCATCAGACTTGGGGCAGACTTCCCTCAGCCTGTTTT
AGAGCTAGAAATAGCAAGTTAAAATAAGGCTAGTCCGTTATCAACTTGAAAAAGTGGCACCGAGTCGGTG
CTTTTTTTCTAGACCCAGCTTTCTTGTACAAAGTTGGCATTACGCTCAGAGAATTCGCATGCGGAGGACC
AAGCCCGTTATTCTGACAGTTCTGGTGCTCAACACATTTATATTTATCAAGGAGCACATTGTTACTCACT
GCTAGGAGGGAATCGAACTAGGAATATTGATCAGAGGAACTACGAGAGAGCTGAAGATAACTGCCCTCTA
GCTCTCACTGATCTGGGTCGCATAGTGAGATGCAGCCCACGTGAGTTCAGCAACGGTCTAGCGCTGGGCT
TTTAGGCCCGCATGATCGGGCTTTTGTCGGGTGGTCGACGTGTTCACGATTGGGGAGAGCAACGCAGCAG
TTCCTCTTAGTTTAGTCCCACCTCGCCTGTCCAGCAGAGTTCTGACCGGTTTATAAACTCGCTTGCTGCA
TCAGACTTGCCGCAGCGACAGCCTCGACAGTTTTAGAGCTAGAAATAGCAAGTTAAAATAAGGCTAGTCC
GTTATCAACTTGAAAAAGTGGCACCGAGTCGGTGCTTTTTTTCTAGACCCAGCTTTCTTGTACAAAGTTG
GCATTACGCTTGTGGAATTCCTCGAGGGAGGACCAAGCCCGTTATTCTGACAGTTCTGGTGCTCAACACA
TTTATATTTATCAAGGAGCACATTGTTACTCACTGCTAGGAGGGAATCGAACTAGGAATATTGATCAGAG
GAACTACGAGAGAGCTGAAGATAACTGCCCTCTAGCTCTCACTGATCTGGGTCGCATAGTGAGATGCAGC
CCACGTGAGTTCAGCAACGGTCTAGCGCTGGGCTTTTAGGCCCGCATGATCGGGCTTTTGTCGGGTGGTC
GACGTGTTCACGATTGGGGAGAGCAACGCAGCAGTTCCTCTTAGTTTAGTCCCACCTCGCCTGTCCAGCA
GAGTTCTGACCGGTTTATAAACTCGCTTGCTGCATCAGACTTGGGCGCGTGGGCGAGGAGAACGTTTTAG
AGCTAGAAATAGCAAGTTAAAATAAGGCTAGTCCGTTATCAACTTGAAAAAGTGGCACCGAGTCGGTGCT
TTTTTTCTAGACCCAGCTTTCTTGTACAAAGTTGGCATTACGCTGAGCGAGGATGCACATGTGACCGAGG
GAGGTGTCATCTATGTTACTGCTAGTCGATTTAAATCCTTAATTAACCCTGCAGGCATCTCCAATTCGCC
CTATAGTGAGTCGTATTACACCGGTGAGGATCTAGACCCAGCTTTCTTGTACAAAGTTGGCATTATAAGA
AAGCATTGCTTATCAATTTGTTGCAACGAACAGGTCACTATCAGTCAAAATAAAATCATTATTTGCCATC
CAGCTGCAGCTCTGGCCCGTGTCTCAAAATCTCTGATGTTACATTGCACAAGATAAAAATATATCATCAT
GAACAATAAAACTGTCTGCTTACATAAACAGTAATACAAGGGGTGTTATGAGCCATATTCAACGGGAAAC
GTCGAGGCCGCGATTAAATTCCAACATGGATGCTGATTTATATGGGTATAAATGGGCTCGCGATAATGTC
GGGCAATCAGGTGCGACAATCTATCGCTTGTATGGGAAGCCCGATGCGCCAGAGTTGTTTCTGAAACATG
GCAAAGGTAGCGTTGCCAATGATGTTACAGATGAGATGGTCAGACTAAACTGGCTGACGGAATTTATGCC
TCTTCCGACCATCAAGCATTTTATCCGTACTCCTGGTGATGCATGGTTACTCACCACTGCGATCCCCGGA
AAAACAGCATTCCAGGTATTAGAAGAATATCCTGATTCAGGTGAAAATATTGTTGATGCGCTGGCAGTGT
TCCTGCGCCGGTTGCATTCGATTCCTGTTTGTAATTGTCCTTTTAACAGCGATCGCGTATTTCGTCTCGC
TCAGGCGCAATCACGAATGAATAACGGTTTGGTTGATGCGAGTGATTTTGATGACGAGCGTAATGGCTGG
CCTGTTGAACAAGTCTGGAAAGAAATGCATAAACTTTTGCCATTCTCACCGGATTCAGTCGTCACTCATG
GTGATTTCTCACTTGATAACCTTATTTTTGACGAGGGGAAATTAATAGGTTGTATTGATGTTGGACGAGT
CGGAATCGCAGACCGATACCAGGATCTTGCCATCCTATGGAACTGCCTCGGTGAGTTTTCTCCTTCATTA
CAGAAACGGCTTTTTCAAAAATATGGTATTGATAATCCTGATATGAATAAATTGCAGTTTCATTTGATGC
TCGATGAGTTTTTCTAATCAGAATTGGTTAATTGGTTGTAACATTATTCAGATTGGGCCCCGTTCCACTG
AGCGTCAGACCCCGTAGAAAAGATCAAAGGATCTTCTTGAGATCCTTTTTTTCTGCGCGTAATCTGCTGC
TTGCAAACAAAAAAACCACCGCTACCAGCGGTGGTTTGTTTGCCGGATCAAGAGCTACCAACTCTTTTTC
CGAAGGTAACTGGCTTCAGCAGAGCGCAGATACCAAATACTGTTCTTCTAGTGTAGCCGTAGTTAGGCCA
CCACTTCAAGAACTCTGTAGCACCGCCTACATACCTCGCTCTGCTAATCCTGTTACCAGTGGCTGCTGCC
AGTGGCGATAAGTCGTGTCTTACCGGGTTGGACTCAAGACGATAGTTACCGGATAAGGCGCAGCGGTCGG
GCTGAACGGGGGGTTCGTGCACACAGCCCAGCTTGGAGCGAACGACCTACACCGAACTGAGATACCTACA
GCGTGAGCTATGAGAAAGCGCCACGCTTCCCGAAGGGAGAAAGGCGGACAGGTATCCGGTAAGCGGCAGG
GTCGGAACAGGAGAGCGCACGAGGGAGCTTCCAGGGGGAAACGCCTGGTATCTTTATAGTCCTGTCGGGT
TTCGCCACCTCTGACTTGAGCGTCGATTTTTGTGATGCTCGTCAGGGGGGCGGAGCCTATGGAAAAACGC
CAGCAACGCGGCCTTTTTACGGTTCCTGGCCTTTTGCTGGCCTTTTGCTCACATGTT
Features (pLannotate 1.2.2; 23 found; start..end, strand, type, name):
      1..46      +  rep_origin     RSF ori (fragment): Plasmids containing the RSF 1030 origin of replication can be propagated in E. coli cells that contain additional plasmids with compatible origins.
    103..189     +  terminator     rrnB T1 terminator: Escherichia coli rrnB; transcription terminator T1 from the E. coli rrnB gene
    281..308     +  terminator     rrnB T2 terminator: transcription terminator T2 from the E. coli rrnB gene
    358..457     +  protein_bind   attL1: mutant version of attL; recombination site for the Gateway® LR reaction LR Clonase™
    491..2040    +  promoter       Ubi promoter (fragment): maize polyubiquitin gene promoter
   2258..2280    -  misc_feature   MCS (fragment): pUC18/19 multiple cloning site
   2414..6517    +  CDS            cas9: CAS9_STRP1 - Also known as csn1 From Streptococcus pyogenes serotype M1.
   6704..7138    +  CDS            H2B10_ARATH: Experimental evidence at protein level: Swiss-Prot protein existence level 1. Core component of nucleosome. Nucleosomes wrap and compact DNA into chromatin, limiting DNA accessibility to the cellular machineries which require DNA as a template. Histones thereby play a central role in transcription regulation, DNA repair, DNA replication and chromosomal stability. DNA accessibility is regulated via a complex set of post-translational modifications of histones, also called histone code, and nucleosome remodeling. From Arabidopsis thaliana (Mouse-ear cress).
   7157..7873    +  CDS            oxGFP: oxGFP is a basic (constitutively fluorescent) green fluorescent protein published in 2015, derived from Aequorea victoria.
   7903..8098    +  terminator     NOS terminator (fragment): nopaline synthase terminator and poly(A) signal
   8502..8577    +  misc_RNA       gRNA scaffold: guide RNA scaffold for the Streptococcus pyogenes CRISPR/Cas9 system
   8589..8610    -  protein_bind   attB2 (fragment): mutant version of attB; recombination site for the Gateway® BP reaction BP Clonase™
   9026..9101    +  misc_RNA       gRNA scaffold: guide RNA scaffold for the Streptococcus pyogenes CRISPR/Cas9 system
   9113..9134    -  protein_bind   attB2 (fragment): mutant version of attB; recombination site for the Gateway® BP reaction BP Clonase™
   9550..9625    +  misc_RNA       gRNA scaffold: guide RNA scaffold for the Streptococcus pyogenes CRISPR/Cas9 system
   9637..9658    -  protein_bind   attB2 (fragment): mutant version of attB; recombination site for the Gateway® BP reaction BP Clonase™
  10074..10149   +  misc_RNA       gRNA scaffold: guide RNA scaffold for the Streptococcus pyogenes CRISPR/Cas9 system
  10161..10182   -  protein_bind   attB2 (fragment): mutant version of attB; recombination site for the Gateway® BP reaction BP Clonase™
  10223..10240   +  terminator     NOS terminator (fragment): nopaline synthase terminator and poly(A) signal
  10290..10308   -  promoter       T7 promoter: promoter for bacteriophage T7 RNA polymerase
  10326..10425   -  protein_bind   attL2: mutant version of attL; recombination site for the Gateway® LR reaction LR Clonase™
  10548..11357   +  CDS            KanR: aminoglycoside phosphotransferase; aph(3')-Ia; confers resistance to kanamycin in bacteria or G418 (Geneticin®) in eukaryotes
  11447..12035   +  rep_origin     ori: high-copy-number ColE1/pMB1/pBR322/pUC origin of replication
