[The description below was written by a language model from this plasmid's Addgene catalogue record and pLannotate feature annotations shown in this document.]
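Description:
pENTRY4_ WRKY28_2 is a Gateway entry clone built on the pENTR4 backbone and classed as a CRISPR vector. It is intended as an intermediate for making a binary plant transformation construct that edits the wheat homolog of a rice (O. sativa) susceptibility gene; the plasmid name suggests a WRKY28-type target. It is maintained in E. coli at high copy through a ColE1/pUC-type origin and selected with kanamycin via the aph(3')-Ia gene. The rrnB T1 and T2 terminators sit upstream of the cassette and insulate it from read-through transcription. The annotated sequence record is about 12.1 kb, and the insert is catalogued at roughly 8.7 kb.

The whole payload lies between attL1 and attL2, so an LR recombination reaction can transfer it as a unit into an attR-containing destination vector. It begins with a maize polyubiquitin promoter driving a Streptococcus pyogenes Cas9 coding sequence, which the record describes as wheat-optimized. Downstream on the same strand, and ahead of a NOS terminator, the feature table detects an Arabidopsis histone H2B coding sequence followed by a GFP variant (called as oxGFP). This arrangement would suggest a nuclear-localized fluorescent marker for tracking expression, consistent with the "live Cas9" insert name. However, the record does not say how these reading frames are linked to Cas9. After this unit come four tandem sgRNA modules, each ending in the S. pyogenes guide scaffold and flanked by short attB2-like remnants. The depositor states that the four gene-specific guides are driven by the wheat U6 promoter, although that promoter is not itself annotated in the feature table. Delivering several guides together allows multiple sites in the target gene, or its homoeologous copies, to be cut at once.
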