Addgene plasmid #126900: pENTRY4_ WRKY28_2
Purpose: Gateway pENTR-plasmid to generate a binary construct for genome editing of the wheat homolog of a susceptibility gene of O. sativa. Encodes wheat optimized Cas9 and gene specific sgRNA modules.
Depositing lab: Sophien Kamoun. Depositing organization: Sainsbury Laboratory, Norwich.
Backbone
  Vector backbone: pENTR4
  Vector type: CRISPR
Growth in bacteria
  Bacterial resistance: Kanamycin, 50 μg/mL
  Growth temperature: 37°C
  Growth strain: DH5alpha
  Copy number: High Copy
Gene/Insert
  Gene/Insert name: Wheat_live_Cas9
  gRNA/shRNA sequence: GGGCAGACTTCCCTCAGCCT, GGCGCGTGGGCGAGGAGAAC, GGGCAAGGTCAGCGGCATGA, CCGCAGCGACAGCCTCGACA
  Species: Synthetic
  Insert size (bp): 8726
  Cloning method: Restriction Enzyme; 5′ cloning site Unknown (unknown if destroyed)
Terms and licenses: Academic/Nonprofit Terms; Industry Terms: Not Available to Industry
Depositor comments: Encodes gene specific sgRNAs driven by the wheat U6 promoter.
How to cite: pENTRY4_ WRKY28_2 was a gift from Sophien Kamoun (Addgene plasmid # 126900 ; http://n2t.net/addgene:126900 ; RRID:Addgene_126900)
